Addgene plasmid #87340: pEGFP-C1-KSENB-Nup133
Purpose: To express human Nup133 in mammalian cells
Depositing lab: Lei Lu. Depositing organization: Nanyang Technological University (NTU). Publication: The development of a single molecule fluorescence standard and its application in estimating the stoichiometry of the nuclear pore complex. Tie HC, Madugula V, Lu L. Biochem Biophys Res Commun. 2016 Sep 30;478(4):1694-9. doi: 10.1016/j.bbrc.2016.09.005. Epub 2016 Sep 6. PubMed 27613095.
Backbone
  Vector backbone: pEGFP-C1-KSENB
  Backbone manufacturer: Clontech
  Modifications to backbone: multiple cloning sites of pEGFP-C1 have been modified
  Vector type: Mammalian Expression
  Selectable markers: Neomycin (select with G418)
Growth in bacteria
  Bacterial resistance: Kanamycin, 50 μg/mL
  Growth temperature: 37°C
  Growth strain: DH5alpha
  Copy number: High Copy
Gene/Insert
  Gene/Insert name: NUP133 (alt name: Nucleoporin 133)
  Species: H. sapiens (human)
  Insert size (bp): 3471
  Mutation: deletion of Nup133 AA1-7
  GenBank ID: BC020107.1
  Entrez Gene: NUP133 (a.k.a. GAMOS8, NPHS18, hNUP133)
  Promoter: CMV
  Tag / fusion protein: EGFP (N terminal on backbone)
  Cloning method: Restriction Enzyme; 5′ cloning site SacII (not destroyed); 3′ cloning site NotI (not destroyed)
  Sequencing primers: 5′ EGFP-C
Terms and licenses: Academic/Nonprofit Terms; Industry Terms: Not Available to Industry
How to cite: pEGFP-C1-KSENB-Nup133 was a gift from Lei Lu (Addgene plasmid # 87340 ; http://n2t.net/addgene:87340 ; RRID:Addgene_87340)
