[The description below was written by a language model from this plasmid's Addgene catalogue record and pLannotate feature annotations shown in this document.]
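Description:
pEGFP-C1-KSENB-Nup133 is a mammalian expression plasmid of about 8.4 kb for producing human nucleoporin Nup133 as an N-terminal EGFP fusion. The backbone is a derivative of the Clontech pEGFP-C1 vector in which the multiple cloning site has been altered. The CMV immediate-early enhancer and promoter drive an EGFP coding sequence, followed by a short remnant of the cloning site that runs in frame into the NUP133 open reading frame, with the SV40 polyadenylation signal terminating the transcript. The insert (about 3.5 kb, derived from a human cDNA clone) was placed between SacII and NotI sites, both of which are retained, and lacks the first seven amino acids of Nup133.

For propagation, the plasmid carries a high-copy ColE1/pUC-type origin and an f1 origin for single-stranded DNA production. A single NeoR/KanR (Tn5 aminoglycoside phosphotransferase) gene serves both hosts. A bacterial bla-type promoter gives kanamycin resistance in E. coli, while the adjacent SV40 enhancer/early promoter and the HSV TK polyadenylation signal allow G418 selection of transfected mammalian cells. Several very short annotations in the feature table (fragments of an ARG4 promoter, SV40 large T antigen, ble and the bGH poly(A) signal) appear to be partial sequence matches within backbone regions rather than functional elements.

The stated purpose is expression of human Nup133 in mammalian cells. The associated publication concerns a single-molecule fluorescence standard applied to estimating the stoichiometry of the nuclear pore complex. This is consistent with using the EGFP-tagged nucleoporin as a fluorescent label of pore complexes for quantitative imaging.
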