Features (pLannotate 1.2.2; 17 found; start..end, strand, type, name):
     27..330     +  enhancer       CMV enhancer: human cytomegalovirus immediate early enhancer
    331..534     +  promoter       CMV promoter: human cytomegalovirus (CMV) immediate early promoter
    579..1295    +  CDS            EGFP: EGFP is a basic (constitutively fluorescent) green fluorescent protein published in 1996, derived from Aequorea victoria. It is reported to be a rapidly-maturing weak dimer with moderate acid sensitivity.
   1296..1346    +  misc_feature   MCS (fragment): multiple cloning site
   1344..4793    +  CDS            NUP133: NU133_HUMAN - Experimental evidence at protein level: Swiss-Prot protein existence level 1. Involved in poly(A)+ RNA transport. Involved in nephrogenesis (PubMed:30179222). From Homo sapiens (Human).
   4956..4973    +  promoter       ARG4 promoter (fragment): S. cerevisiae ARG4
   5015..5099    +  CDS            large T antigen (fragment): large T antigen from SV40 (simian virus 40)
   5122..5243    +  polyA_signal   SV40 poly(A) signal: SV40 polyadenylation signal
   5277..5705    -  rep_origin     f1 ori (sequence partly withheld): f1 bacteriophage origin of replication; arrow indicates direction of (+) strand synthesis
   5732..5836    +  promoter       AmpR promoter: bla
   5838..6195    +  promoter       SV40 promoter: SV40 enhancer and early promoter
   6230..7024    +  CDS            NeoR/KanR: aminoglycoside phosphotransferase from Tn5; aph(3')-II (or nptII); confers resistance to neomycin, kanamycin, and G418 (Geneticin®)
   7045..7197    +  CDS            ble (fragment): BLE_KLEPN - Experimental evidence at protein level: Swiss-Prot protein existence level 1. Binding protein with a strong affinity to the bleomycin family of antibiotics. Binds to CL990; an antimitotic-antibiotic compound. From Klebsiella pneumoniae.
   7256..7303    +  polyA_signal   HSV TK poly(A) signal: herpes simplex virus thymidine kinase polyadenylation signal (Cole and Stacy, 1985)
   7394..7410    -  polyA_signal   bGH poly(A) signal (fragment): bovine growth hormone polyadenylation signal
   7632..8220    +  rep_origin     ori: high-copy-number ColE1/pMB1/pBR322/pUC origin of replication
   8335..8368    +  enhancer       CMV enhancer (fragment): human cytomegalovirus immediate early enhancer
>Addgene plasmid #87340 | pEGFP-C1-KSENB-Nup133 | addgene full sequence | sequence record 177626 | Addgene NGS Result
GTTCATAGCCCATATATGGAGTTCCGCGTTACATAACTTACGGTAAATGGCCCGCCTGGCTGACCGCCCA
ACGACCCCCGCCCATTGACGTCAATAATGACGTATGTTCCCATAGTAACGCCAATAGGGACTTTCCATTG
ACGTCAATGGGTGGAGTATTTACGGTAAACTGCCCACTTGGCAGTACATCAAGTGTATCATATGCCAAGT
ACGCCCCCTATTGACGTCAATGACGGTAAATGGCCCGCCTGGCATTATGCCCAGTACATGACCTTATGGG
ACTTTCCTACTTGGCAGTACATCTACGTATTAGTCATCGCTATTACCATGGTGATGCGGTTTTGGCAGTA
CATCAATGGGCGTGGATAGCGGTTTGACTCACGGGGATTTCCAAGTCTCCACCCCATTGACGTCAATGGG
AGTTTGTTTTGGCACCAAAATCAACGGGACTTTCCAAAATGTCGTAACAACTCCGCCCCATTGACGCAAA
TGGGCGGTAGGCGTGTACGGTGGGAGGTCTATATAAGCAGAGCTGGTTTAGTGAACCGTCAGATCCGCTA
GCGCTACCGGTCGCCACCATGGTGAGCAAGGGCGAGGAGCTGTTCACCGGGGTGGTGCCCATCCTGGTCG
AGCTGGACGGCGACGTAAACGGCCACAAGTTCAGCGTGTCCGGCGAGGGCGAGGGCGATGCCACCTACGG
CAAGCTGACCCTGAAGTTCATCTGCACCACCGGCAAGCTGCCCGTGCCCTGGCCCACCCTCGTGACCACC
CTGACCTACGGCGTGCAGTGCTTCAGCCGCTACCCCGACCACATGAAGCAGCACGACTTCTTCAAGTCCG
CCATGCCCGAAGGCTACGTCCAGGAGCGCACCATCTTCTTCAAGGACGACGGCAACTACAAGACCCGCGC
CGAGGTGAAGTTCGAGGGCGACACCCTGGTGAACCGCATCGAGCTGAAGGGCATCGACTTCAAGGAGGAC
GGCAACATCCTGGGGCACAAGCTGGAGTACAACTACAACAGCCACAACGTCTATATCATGGCCGACAAGC
AGAAGAACGGCATCAAGGTGAACTTCAAGATCCGCCACAACATCGAGGACGGCAGCGTGCAGCTCGCCGA
CCACTACCAGCAGAACACCCCCATCGGCGACGGCCCCGTGCTGCTGCCCGACAACCACTACCTGAGCACC
CAGTCCGCCCTGAGCAAAGACCCCAACGAGAAGCGCGATCACATGGTCCTGCTGGAGTTCGTGACCGCCG
CCGGGATCACTCTCGGCATGGACGAGCTGTACAAGTCCGGACTCAGATCTCGAGCTCAAGCTTCGAATTC
TGCAGTCGACGGTACCCCGCGGACCCCGGGTACCGGGTCCCGAAGGGGCCCGCTGGCCGGACTCGGGCCC
GGCTCCACGCCCCGGACGGCTAGCAGGAAGGGTCTGCCCCTGGGGTCTGCAGTCAGCTCCCCAGTGCTCT
TCTCGCCGGTCGGCCGGCGTAGCTCGCTAAGCTCGCGGGGAACACCAACACGAATGTTCCCACACCACTC
CATAACTGAGTCTGTGAACTATGATGTGAAAACGTTTGGATCTTCTCTTCCTGTTAAAGTCATGGAAGCC
CTAACATTGGCTGAAGTCGATGACCAGCTGACCATTAACATAGATGAAGGTGGATGGGCTTGTCTGGTGT
GCAAAGAGAAGCTCATTATTTGGAAGATTGCTCTGTCACCTATTACTAAGTTATCCGTTTGCAAAGAACT
TCAGCTGCCACCTAGTGATTTCCACTGGAGTGCCGACTTAGTGGCTCTTTCTTACTCTTCTCCCTCAGGT
GAAGCACATTCTACTCAGGCTGTTGCTGTCATGGTTGCCACCAGAGAAGGATCTATCCGCTATTGGCCAA
GCCTTGCTGGTGAAGATACCTACACAGAGGCTTTTGTAGATTCGGGAGGTGATAAGACTTACAGTTTCCT
AACAGCAGTGCAGGGAGGAAGTTTTATTTTGTCTTCATCAGGAAGCCAACTAATTCGGTTGATACCTGAG
AGCTCAGGAAAGATTCATCAGCATATCCTGCCTCAGGGGCAAGGCATGCTTTCAGGAATTGGTCGAAAAG
TTTCTTCTCTTTTTGGAATTTTATCTCCTAGTAGTGATCTCACACTTTCAAGTGTTCTCTGGGATAGAGA
GAGATCAAGCTTTTATAGCCTGACGAGTTCAAACATCAGTAAATGGGAATTAGATGATTCTTCAGAAAAG
CATGCATACAGTTGGGATATAAATAGAGCCCTGAAGGAAAACATTACCGATGCTATTTGGGGATCTGAAA
GTAACTATGAAGCTATTAAAGAAGGAGTCAACATTCGATATTTGGACTTTAAGCAAAACTGTGATGGGCT
GGTGATTTTGGCAGCAGCATGGCACTCAGCAGACAATCCATGTCTCATCTATTACTCTCTGATAACAATA
GAAGATAATGGTTGCCAAATGTCAGATGCAGTTACTGTAGAAGTCACTCAATATAATCCACCTTTTCAGT
CTGAAGACCTGATTTTGTGTCAGTTGACGGTCCCAAACTTTTCAAACCAGACTGCCTATCTGTATAACGA
AAGTGCTGTCTATGTGTGCTCCACAGGAACTGGGAAATTTTCTCTTCCCCAGGAGAAAATTGTCTTTAAT
GCACAAGGAGATAGTGTTTTAGGTGCTGGTGCCTGTGGTGGTGTTCCTATCATTTTTTCTAGAAACAGTG
GACTGGTGTCTATTACTTCAAGGGAAAATGTGTCTATATTGGCAGAAGACTTGGAAGGGTCTTTAGCATC
TTCAGTTGCTGGACCAAACAGTGAGAGTATGATTTTTGAGACCACTACAAAGAATGAAACTATAGCCCAG
GAAGATAAAATCAAGTTGCTGAAAGCTGCCTTTCTGCAATACTGCAGAAAAGATTTAGGTCATGCTCAAA
TGGTGGTTGATGAGCTCTTTTCCTCTCACTCTGATTTGGATTCTGATTCTGAACTAGACAGGGCAGTTAC
CCAAATCAGTGTAGACCTGATGGATGACTACCCAGCATCTGACCCACGGTGGGCTGAGTCTGTCCCTGAG
GAAGCACCTGGGTTCAGCAATACGTCACTGATTATCCTTCACCAGCTAGAAGACAAGATGAAAGCTCACT
CTTTTCTTATGGACTTTATTCATCAAGTTGGCTTATTTGGACGTCTAGGCAGTTTTCCAGTTAGAGGGAC
ACCGATGGCCACTCGACTGTTGCTCTGTGAGCATGCCGAAAAGCTGTCAGCCGCCATTGTTCTCAAGAAC
CACCACTCCCGGCTTTCTGACCTTGTCAACACAGCCATATTGATTGCTTTGAACAAGAGGGAGTATGAAA
TCCCATCCAACCTGACTCCTGCAGATGTCTTTTTCAGGGAGGTATCCCAAGTAGATACCATCTGTGAGTG
CTTACTGGAGCATGAGGAGCAAGTCTTGAGGGATGCACCTATGGATTCCATTGAATGGGCTGAAGTGGTG
ATCAATGTGAACAATATTCTCAAGGATATGCTGCAGGCTGCTAGTCATTATCGCCAAAATAGAAACTCTT
TGTATAGAAGAGAAGAATCACTAGAAAAAGAACCTGAATATGTTCCATGGACGGCAACAAGTGGTCCTGG
TGGCATCCGAACGGTAATAATACGCCAGCATGAGATTGTCCTGAAGGTGGCTTATCCACAGGCAGACAGC
AACCTCCGAAACATCGTGACCGAGCAGCTGGTAGCCCTGATCGATTGCTTCCTGGATGGTTATGTTTCTC
AGCTTAAGTCTGTGGATAAATCCAGTAATCGGGAAAGATATGACAATCTGGAGATGGAATACCTACAGAA
AAGATCAGATCTCTTATCTCCTCTTCTTTCACTAGGCCAGTACCTGTGGGCTGCTTCTCTAGCAGAGAAA
TACTGTGACTTTGATATATTGGTACAAATGTGTGAGCAGACTGACAACCAGAGCCGACTCCAGCGCTACA
TGACCCAGTTTGCTGATCAGAATTTTTCAGACTTTCTCTTCCGTTGGTATCTGGAGAAAGGAAAGCGAGG
CAAATTATTATCTCAGCCCATTTCTCAGCATGGACAGTTGGCAAATTTTTTGCAAGCTCATGAACATCTC
AGCTGGTTACATGAAATTAATAGCCAAGAATTAGAAAAGGCTCATGCAACACTTCTGGGTTTGGCAAATA
TGGAAACTCGTTACTTTGCAAAGAAGAAAACCCTTCTTGGCTTGAGTAAATTGGCTGCATTAGCTTCAGA
CTTTTCAGAGGATATGCTACAAGAAAAAATTGAAGAAATGGCTGAGCAGGAGCGCTTTCTACTGCATCAG
GAGACCCTACCTGAACAGCTGCTGGCGGAGAAACAGCTAAATCTCAGTGCGATGCCAGTATTGACTGCAC
CACAACTCATTGGTCTATATATCTGTGAAGAAAATAGAAGAGCTAATGAATATGATTTCAAGAAAGCTTT
GGACTTGTTGGAATATATTGATGAGGAAGAAGATATAAATATAAATGATCTAAAACTGGAAATCCTTTGC
AAAGCTCTTCAGAGAGATAACTGGTCCAGTTCTGATGGCAAAGATGATCCAATTGAAGTATCTAAAGACA
GTATATTTGTGAAGATCTTACAGAAACTTTTAAAAGATGGCATTCAGCTCAGTGAGTACTTACCGGAGGT
GAAAGACCTGCTACAAGCGGATCAGCTTGGAAGCTTAAAGTCCAATCCTTACTTCGAGTTTGTTTTGAAA
GCAAATTATGAATATTATGTTCAGGGACAAATATAACTTTTTCTAAAAATGGCCATTGTTTATGAAATCT
GTATAAGTGTGTCCTTATACAAATTTTAGGCCATAAACAAGTGTAAGTTTGTACAATTTCATAACATGTA
TAGCTGAGTTTTTATACTTTATATGTAGGAAGCTAATATAAAATAGTTATGTAACTGTGAAAAAAAAAAA
AAAAAAAAAAAAGGGCGGCCGCGGATCCACCGGATCTAGATAACTGATCATAATCAGCCATACCACATTT
GTAGAGGTTTTACTTGCTTTAAAAAACCTCCCACACCTCCCCCTGAACCTGAAACATAAAATGAATGCAA
TTGTTGTTGTTAACTTGTTTATTGCAGCTTATAATGGTTACAAATAAAGCAATAGCATCACAAATTTCAC
AAATAAAGCATTTTTTTCACTGCATTCTAGTTGTGGTTTGTCCAAACTCATCAATGTATCTTAACGCGTA
AATTGTAAGCGTTAATATTTTGTTAAAATTCGCGTTAAATTTTTGTTAAATCAGCTCATTTTTTAACCAA
TAGGCCGAAATCGGCAAAATCCCTTATAAATCAAAAGAATAGACCGAGATAGGGT
[37 nt withheld, positions 5376-5412]
AAAGAACGTGGACTCCAACGTCAAAGG
[49 nt withheld, positions 5440-5488]
T
[91 nt withheld, positions 5490-5580]
G
[124 nt withheld, positions 5582-5705]
CAGGTGGCACTTTTCGGGGAAATGTGCGCGGAACCCCTATTTGTTTATTTTTCTAAATACATTCAAATAT
GTATCCGCTCATGAGACAATAACCCTGATAAATGCTTCAATAATATTGAAAAAGGAAGAGTCCTGAGGCG
GAAAGAACCAGCTGTGGAATGTGTGTCAGTTAGGGTGTGGAAAGTCCCCAGGCTCCCCAGCAGGCAGAAG
TATGCAAAGCATGCATCTCAATTAGTCAGCAACCAGGTGTGGAAAGTCCCCAGGCTCCCCAGCAGGCAGA
AGTATGCAAAGCATGCATCTCAATTAGTCAGCAACCATAGTCCCGCCCCTAACTCCGCCCATCCCGCCCC
TAACTCCGCCCAGTTCCGCCCATTCTCCGCCCCATGGCTGACTAATTTTTTTTATTTATGCAGAGGCCGA
GGCCGCCTCGGCCTCTGAGCTATTCCAGAAGTAGTGAGGAGGCTTTTTTGGAGGCCTAGGCTTTTGCAAA
GATCGATCAAGAGACAGGATGAGGATCGTTTCGCATGATTGAACAAGATGGATTGCACGCAGGTTCTCCG
GCCGCTTGGGTGGAGAGGCTATTCGGCTATGACTGGGCACAACAGACAATCGGCTGCTCTGATGCCGCCG
TGTTCCGGCTGTCAGCGCAGGGGCGCCCGGTTCTTTTTGTCAAGACCGACCTGTCCGGTGCCCTGAATGA
ACTGCAAGACGAGGCAGCGCGGCTATCGTGGCTGGCCACGACGGGCGTTCCTTGCGCAGCTGTGCTCGAC
GTTGTCACTGAAGCGGGAAGGGACTGGCTGCTATTGGGCGAAGTGCCGGGGCAGGATCTCCTGTCATCTC
ACCTTGCTCCTGCCGAGAAAGTATCCATCATGGCTGATGCAATGCGGCGGCTGCATACGCTTGATCCGGC
TACCTGCCCATTCGACCACCAAGCGAAACATCGCATCGAGCGAGCACGTACTCGGATGGAAGCCGGTCTT
GTCGATCAGGATGATCTGGACGAAGAGCATCAGGGGCTCGCGCCAGCCGAACTGTTCGCCAGGCTCAAGG
CGAGCATGCCCGACGGCGAGGATCTCGTCGTGACCCATGGCGATGCCTGCTTGCCGAATATCATGGTGGA
AAATGGCCGCTTTTCTGGATTCATCGACTGTGGCCGGCTGGGTGTGGCGGACCGCTATCAGGACATAGCG
TTGGCTACCCGTGATATTGCTGAAGAGCTTGGCGGCGAATGGGCTGACCGCTTCCTCGTGCTTTACGGTA
TCGCCGCTCCCGATTCGCAGCGCATCGCCTTCTATCGCCTTCTTGACGAGTTCTTCTGAGCGGGACTCTG
GGGTTCGAAATGACCGACCAAGCGACGCCCAACCTGCCATCACGAGATTTCGATTCCACCGCCGCCTTCT
ATGAAAGGTTGGGCTTCGGAATCGTTTTCCGGGACGCCGGCTGGATGATCCTCCAGCGCGGGGATCTCAT
GCTGGAGTTCTTCGCCCACCCTAGGGGGAGGCTAACTGAAACACGGAAGGAGACAATACCGGAAGGAACC
CGCGCTATGACGGCAATAAAAAGACAGAATAAAACGCACGGTGTTGGGTCGTTTGTTCATAAACGCGGGG
TTCGGTCCCAGGGCTGGCACTCTGTCGATACCCCACCGAGACCCCATTGGGGCCAATACGCCCGCGTTTC
TTCCTTTTCCCCACCCCACCCCCCAAGTTCGGGTGAAGGCCCAGGGCTCGCAGCCAACGTCGGGGCGGCA
GGCCCTGCCATAGCCTCAGGTTACTCATATATACTTTAGATTGATTTAAAACTTCATTTTTAATTTAAAA
GGATCTAGGTGAAGATCCTTTTTGATAATCTCATGACCAAAATCCCTTAACGTGAGTTTTCGTTCCACTG
AGCGTCAGACCCCGTAGAAAAGATCAAAGGATCTTCTTGAGATCCTTTTTTTCTGCGCGTAATCTGCTGC
TTGCAAACAAAAAAACCACCGCTACCAGCGGTGGTTTGTTTGCCGGATCAAGAGCTACCAACTCTTTTTC
CGAAGGTAACTGGCTTCAGCAGAGCGCAGATACCAAATACTGTTCTTCTAGTGTAGCCGTAGTTAGGCCA
CCACTTCAAGAACTCTGTAGCACCGCCTACATACCTCGCTCTGCTAATCCTGTTACCAGTGGCTGCTGCC
AGTGGCGATAAGTCGTGTCTTACCGGGTTGGACTCAAGACGATAGTTACCGGATAAGGCGCAGCGGTCGG
GCTGAACGGGGGGTTCGTGCACACAGCCCAGCTTGGAGCGAACGACCTACACCGAACTGAGATACCTACA
GCGTGAGCTATGAGAAAGCGCCACGCTTCCCGAAGGGAGAAAGGCGGACAGGTATCCGGTAAGCGGCAGG
GTCGGAACAGGAGAGCGCACGAGGGAGCTTCCAGGGGGAAACGCCTGGTATCTTTATAGTCCTGTCGGGT
TTCGCCACCTCTGACTTGAGCGTCGATTTTTGTGATGCTCGTCAGGGGGGCGGAGCCTATGGAAAAACGC
CAGCAACGCGGCCTTTTTACGGTTCCTGGCCTTTTGCTGGCCTTTTGCTCACATGTTCTTTCCTGCGTTA
TCCCCTGATTCTGTGGATAACCGTATTACCGCCATGCATTAGTTATTAATAGTAATCAATTACGGGGTCA
TTA
